Addgene plasmid #183402: NLS-GI-VP16-IRES-NLS-GAL4DBD-FKBP-SMBiT-FKF1
Purpose: Dual expression of GI-VP16 and GAL4DBD-FKBP-SmBiT-FKF1 in the nucleus
Depositing lab: Alice Ting. Depositing organization: Stanford University. Publication: A Dual-Purpose Real-Time Indicator and Transcriptional Integrator for Calcium Detection in Living Cells. Erdenee E, Ting AY. ACS Synth Biol. 2022 Mar 18;11(3):1086-1095. doi: 10.1021/acssynbio.1c00597. Epub 2022 Mar 7. PubMed 35254056.
Backbone
  Vector backbone: pCDNA3
  Vector type: Mammalian Expression
Growth in bacteria
  Bacterial resistance: Ampicillin, 100 μg/mL
  Growth temperature: 37°C
  Growth strain: NEB Stable
  Copy number: High Copy
Gene/Insert
  Gene/Insert name: GI-VP16-IRES-GAL4DBD-FKBP-SMBiT-FKF1
  Species: Synthetic
  Promoter: CMV
  Cloning method: Gibson Cloning
Terms and licenses: Academic/Nonprofit Terms; Industry Terms: Not Available to Industry
How to cite: NLS-GI-VP16-IRES-NLS-GAL4DBD-FKBP-SMBiT-FKF1 was a gift from Alice Ting (Addgene plasmid # 183402 ; http://n2t.net/addgene:183402 ; RRID:Addgene_183402)
