[The description below was written by a language model from this plasmid's Addgene catalogue record and pLannotate feature annotations shown in this document.]
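Description:
NLS-GI-VP16-IRES-NLS-GAL4DBD-FKBP-SMBiT-FKF1 is an 11.2 kb mammalian expression plasmid built on a pcDNA3 backbone. It is propagated in E. coli through a high-copy ColE1/pUC-type origin with ampicillin selection (AmpR), and it also carries an f1 origin. An SV40 promoter-driven neomycin phosphotransferase cassette with an SV40 poly(A) signal would allow G418 selection of transfected mammalian cells. Flanking T7 and SP6 promoters are standard backbone elements.

The payload is a single bicistronic transcript driven by the CMV enhancer/promoter and terminated by the bGH poly(A) signal. The first cistron encodes Arabidopsis GIGANTEA (GI) fused to a VP16-derived transactivation module, which the annotation identifies as three tandem minimal VP16 activation repeats. An EMCV IRES then allows cap-independent translation of the second protein: the yeast GAL4 DNA-binding domain fused to FKBP (annotated as the F36V variant, DmrB), a SmBiT split-luciferase peptide, and a fragment of the Arabidopsis blue-light photoreceptor FKF1 (ADO3). According to the name and stated purpose, both proteins carry nuclear localisation signals. The NLS and SmBiT elements are not individually annotated, and a short segment after FKBP labelled as a base-editor fragment is most likely a linker match rather than a functional part.

GI and FKF1 are known to associate under blue light, so their interaction would bring VP16 to GAL4-bound UAS sites and activate a reporter supplied separately. The FKBP and SmBiT parts suggest pairing with complementary components on other constructs, which the record does not describe. The associated publication concerns a combined real-time indicator and transcriptional integrator for calcium detection in living cells.
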