Features (pLannotate 1.2.2; 27 found; start..end, strand, type, name):
     28..80      -  misc_feature   bom (fragment): basis of mobility region from pBR322
    235..614     +  enhancer       CMV enhancer: human cytomegalovirus immediate early enhancer
    615..818     +  promoter       CMV promoter: human cytomegalovirus (CMV) immediate early promoter
    814..847     +  LTR            5' LTR (truncated) (fragment): truncated 5' long terminal repeat (LTR) from HIV-1
    863..881     +  promoter       T7 promoter: promoter for bacteriophage T7 RNA polymerase
    985..4482    +  CDS            GI: GIGAN_ARATH - Experimental evidence at protein level: Swiss-Prot protein existence level 1. Involved in regulation of circadian rhythm and photoperiodic flowering. May play a role in maintenance of circadian amplitude and period length. Is involved in phytochrome B signaling. Stabilizes ADO3 and the circadian photoreceptor ADO1/ZTL. Regulates 'CONSTANS' (CO) in the long-day flowering pathway by modulating the ADO3-dependent protein stability of CDF1 and CDF2, but is not essential to activate CO transcription. Regulates, via the microRNA miR172, a CO-independent pathway that promotes photoperio
   4519..4629    +  CDS            VP48: 3 tandem repeats of the minimal activation domain of herpes simplex virus VP16 (Cheng et al., 2013)
   4791..5253    +  misc_feature   IRES: internal ribosome entry site (IRES) of the encephalomyocarditis virus (EMCV)
   5301..5740    +  CDS            GAL4 DNA binding domain (fragment): DNA binding domain of the GAL4 transcriptional activator; Saccharomyces cerevisiae GAL4 (truncated)
   5774..6094    +  CDS            DmrB: F36V mutant of FK506-binding protein FKBP12 binds synthetic ligands that do not bind wild-type FKBP
   6095..6142    +  CDS            ABE(7.10) (fragment): adenine base editor comprising wild-type E. coli TadA fused to the evolved TadA*(7.10) mutant (Gaudelli et al., 2017)
   6185..6712    +  CDS            ADO3 (fragment): ADO3_ARATH - Also known as FKF1. Experimental evidence at protein level: Swiss-Prot protein existence level 1. Component of an E3 ubiquitin ligase complex that plays a central role in blue light-dependent circadian cycles. Acts as a blue light photoreceptor, due to the presence of FMN, that mediates light- regulated protein degradation of critical clock components by targeting them to the proteasome complex. The SCF(ADO3) E3 ubiquitin ligase complex is involved in the regulation of circadian clock-dependent processes including transition to flowering time, hypocotyl elongation, cotyledons and
   6734..6752    -  promoter       SP6 promoter: promoter for bacteriophage SP6 RNA polymerase
   6778..7002    +  polyA_signal   bGH poly(A) signal: bovine growth hormone polyadenylation signal
   7006..7027    +  promoter       SV40 promoter (fragment): SV40 enhancer and early promoter
   7048..7476    +  rep_origin     f1 ori (sequence partly withheld): f1 bacteriophage origin of replication; arrow indicates direction of (+) strand synthesis
   7490..7819    +  promoter       SV40 promoter: SV40 enhancer and early promoter
   7886..8677    +  CDS            neo: KKA2_KLEPN - Also known as kan, nptII. Experimental evidence at protein level: Swiss-Prot protein existence level 1. Resistance to kanamycin, neomycin, paromomycin, ribostamycin, butirosin and gentamicin B. From Klebsiella pneumoniae.
   8701..8859    +  CDS            ble (fragment): BLE_KLEPN - Experimental evidence at protein level: Swiss-Prot protein existence level 1. Binding protein with a strong affinity to the bleomycin family of antibiotics. Binds to CL990; an antimitotic-antibiotic compound. From Klebsiella pneumoniae.
   8854..8975    +  polyA_signal   SV40 poly(A) signal: SV40 polyadenylation signal
   9046..9068    -  protein_bind   lac operator (fragment): The lac repressor binds to the lac operator to inhibit transcription in E. coli. This inhibition can be relieved by adding lactose or isopropyl-β-D-thiogalactopyranoside (IPTG). lac repressor encoded by lacI
   9072..9102    -  promoter       lac promoter: promoter for the E. coli lac operon
   9117..9138    -  protein_bind   CAP binding site: CAP binding activates transcription in the presence of cAMP. E. coli catabolite activator protein
   9151..9243    -  CDS            lacI (fragment): lac repressor; lacI; The lac repressor binds to the lac operator to inhibit transcription in E. coli. This inhibition can be relieved by adding lactose or isopropyl-β-D-thiogalactopyranoside (IPTG).
   9426..10014   -  rep_origin     ori: high-copy-number ColE1/pMB1/pBR322/pUC origin of replication
  10185..11045   -  CDS            AmpR: β-lactamase; bla; confers resistance to ampicillin, carbenicillin, and related antibiotics
  11046..11150   -  promoter       AmpR promoter: bla
>Addgene plasmid #183402 | NLS-GI-VP16-IRES-NLS-GAL4DBD-FKBP-SMBiT-FKF1 | addgene full sequence | sequence record 362806 | Addgene NGS Result
GACGGATCGGGAGATCTCCCGATCCCCTATGGTGCACTCTCAGTACAATCTGCTCTGATGCCGCATAGTT
AAGCCAGTATCTGCTCCCTGCTTGTGTGTTGGAGGTCGCTGAGTAGTGCGCGAGCAAAATTTAAGCTACA
ACAAGGCAAGGCTTGACCGACAATTGCATGAAGAATCTGCTTAGGGTTAGGCGTTTTGCGCTGCTTCGCG
ATGTACGGGCCAGATATACGCGTTGACATTGATTATTGACTAGTTATTAATAGTAATCAATTACGGGGTC
ATTAGTTCATAGCCCATATATGGAGTTCCGCGTTACATAACTTACGGTAAATGGCCCGCCTGGCTGACCG
CCCAACGACCCCCGCCCATTGACGTCAATAATGACGTATGTTCCCATAGTAACGCCAATAGGGACTTTCC
ATTGACGTCAATGGGTGGAGTATTTACGGTAAACTGCCCACTTGGCAGTACATCAAGTGTATCATATGCC
AAGTACGCCCCCTATTGACGTCAATGACGGTAAATGGCCCGCCTGGCATTATGCCCAGTACATGACCTTA
TGGGACTTTCCTACTTGGCAGTACATCTACGTATTAGTCATCGCTATTACCATGGTGATGCGGTTTTGGC
AGTACATCAATGGGCGTGGATAGCGGTTTGACTCACGGGGATTTCCAAGTCTCCACCCCATTGACGTCAA
TGGGAGTTTGTTTTGGCACCAAAATCAACGGGACTTTCCAAAATGTCGTAACAACTCCGCCCCATTGACG
CAAATGGGCGGTAGGCGTGTACGGTGGGAGGTCTATATAAGCAGAGCTCTCTGGCTAACTAGAGAACCCA
CTGCTTACTGGCTTATCGAAATTAATACGACTCACTATAGGGAGACCCAAGCTTGGTACCGCCACCATGG
GCGCGCCGCCCAAGAAGAAGAGGAAGGTGGACTACAAGGACGATGACGATAAAGGGGCTAGTTCATCTTC
ATCTGAGAGATGGATCGATGGTCTTCAGTTCTCTTCCTTGTTATGGCCTCCGCCACGAGATCCTCAACAA
CATAAGGATCAAGTCGTTGCTTATGTTGAATATTTTGGTCAATTTACATCAGAGCAATTCCCAGATGACA
TTGCTGAGTTGGTCCGGCATCAGTATCCATCAACCGAGAAGCGACTTTTGGACGATGTGCTGGCGATGTT
TGTCCTTCATCATCCGGAGCATGGTCATGCAGTCATTCTTCCAATCATTTCATGTCTTATTGATGGCTCG
TTGGTGTACAGCAAGGAAGCTCATCCGTTTGCCTCTTTCATATCTTTAGTTTGCCCAAGTAGTGAGAATG
ACTATTCGGAGCAATGGGCTTTGGCATGTGGAGAAATCCTTCGCATTTTGACTCATTACAACCGTCCCAT
TTATAAAACTGAGCAGCAAAATGGAGATACAGAGAGAAATTGTCTGAGCAAAGCTACAACTAGTGGTTCT
CCGACTTCAGAGCCTAAGGCTGGATCACCAACACAGCATGAAAGGAAACCTTTAAGGCCTTTGTCTCCAT
GGATCAGTGATATACTACTTGCTGCTCCTCTTGGTATAAGAAGTGACTATTTCCGATGGTGTAGTGGTGT
AATGGGTAAATATGCTGCTGGAGAGCTCAAGCCGCCAACCATTGCTTCTCGAGGATCTGGTAAACATCCT
CAACTGATGCCTTCAACCCCAAGATGGGCTGTTGCTAATGGAGCTGGTGTCATACTGAGTGTTTGTGATG
ATGAAGTTGCTCGATATGAGACTGCTACGCTGACAGCGGTCGCTGTCCCTGCACTTCTTCTTCCTCCGCC
AACGACATCCTTAGATGAGCATCTAGTTGCTGGCCTTCCAGCTCTTGAACCATATGCACGTTTGTTTCAT
AGATACTATGCCATTGCAACTCCAAGTGCTACGCAGAGACTTCTTCTTGGACTCTTAGAAGCACCACCGT
CGTGGGCTCCAGATGCACTTGATGCTGCTGTACAGCTTGTGGAACTCCTTCGAGCTGCTGAAGATTATGC
ATCTGGTGTAAGGCTACCCAGGAACTGGATGCATTTGCACTTCTTGCGGGCTATAGGAATTGCTATGTCT
ATGAGGGCAGGTGTTGCTGCTGATGCTGCAGCCGCTTTGCTTTTCCGCATACTCTCACAGCCGGCACTGC
TTTTTCCTCCGCTAAGTCAAGTTGAGGGAGTAGAAATTCAGCACGCGCCTATTGGTGGCTACAGTTCAAA
TTACAGAAAACAGATAGAAGTTCCTGCAGCAGAAGCAACCATTGAAGCCACTGCCCAAGGAATTGCCTCA
ATGCTTTGTGCTCATGGTCCTGAAGTTGAGTGGAGAATTTGCACTATATGGGAAGCTGCTTATGGTTTGA
TCCCTTTAAATTCTTCGGCGGTTGATCTTCCCGAAATCATAGTTGCTACCCCACTGCAACCTCCTATCTT
GTCATGGAATTTATACATTCCACTCCTCAAAGTACTTGAATATCTTCCACGGGGGAGTCCTTCGGAAGCA
TGCTTGATGAAAATATTTGTTGCCACTGTGGAAACAATACTCAGTAGAACTTTTCCGCCTGAATCTTCCA
GGGAACTAACCAGAAAAGCTAGATCGAGTTTTACCACAAGATCAGCGACCAAAAATCTTGCTATGTCTGA
GCTTCGTGCTATGGTCCATGCTCTCTTTTTAGAATCATGCGCTGGTGTGGAATTAGCTTCACGCCTACTT
TTTGTTGTGTTGACTGTATGTGTTAGCCATGAAGCACAGTCTAGTGGTAGCAAGAGACCGAGAAGTGAAT
ATGCTAGTACTACTGAAAATATTGAGGCGAATCAACCTGTATCTAACAATCAAACTGCTAACCGTAAAAG
TAGGAATGTCAAGGGACAGGGACCTGTGGCAGCATTTGATTCATACGTTCTTGCTGCTGTTTGTGCTCTT
GCCTGTGAGGTTCAGCTGTATCCTATGATCTCTGGTGGGGGGAACTTTTCCAATTCTGCCGTGGCTGGAA
CTATTACAAAGCCTGTAAAGATAAATGGGTCATCTAAAGAGTATGGAGCTGGGATTGACTCGGCAATTAG
TCATACGCGCCGAATTTTGGCAATCCTAGAGGCACTCTTTTCATTAAAACCATCTTCTGTGGGGACTCCA
TGGAGTTACAGTTCTAGTGAGATAGTTGCTGCGGCCATGGTTGCAGCTCATATTTCCGAACTGTTCAGAC
GTTCAAAGGCCTTGACGCATGCATTGTCTGGGTTGATGAGATGTAAGTGGGATAAGGAAATTCATAAAAG
AGCATCATCATTATATAACCTCATAGATGTTCACAGCAAAGTTGTTGCCTCCATTGTTGACAAAGCTGAA
CCCTTGGAAGCCTACCTTAAGAATACACCGGTTCAGAAGGATTCTGTGACCTGTTTAAACTGGAAACAAG
AGAACACATGTGCAAGCACCACATGCTTTGATACAGCGGTGACATCCGCCTCAAGGACTGAAATGAATCC
AAGAGGAAACCATAAGTATGCTAGACATTCAGATGAAGGCTCAGGAAGACCCTCAGAGAAGGGTATCAAA
GATTTCCTCTTGGATGCTTCTGATCTAGCGAATTTCCTCACAGCTGATAGACTCGCAGGGTTCTATTGTG
GTACACAAAAGCTTTTGAGGTCAGTGCTTGCAGAGAAACCGGAGCTGTCTTTCTCCGTTGTTTCACTGTT
ATGGCACAAACTGATTGCTGCTCCTGAAATCCAGCCCACCGCAGAAAGCACCTCTGCGCAACAAGGATGG
AGACAGGTTGTTGATGCGCTATGCAATGTCGTATCTGCAACGCCAGCGAAAGCAGCAGCAGCAGTTGTCC
TTCAGGCTGAAAGGGAGTTGCAGCCTTGGATCGCCAAAGATGATGAAGAAGGCCAAAAAATGTGGAAAAT
CAACCAACGGATAGTCAAAGTGTTGGTGGAACTCATGCGCAATCATGACAGGCCTGAGTCACTGGTGATT
CTCGCAAGTGCATCAGATCTTCTTCTGCGGGCAACTGATGGAATGCTTGTTGATGGAGAAGCTTGTACAT
TACCTCAACTTGAGCTACTTGAAGCCACGGCAAGAGCAATACAGCCGGTGCTAGCTTGGGGGCCATCTGG
ACTAGCAGTGGTCGACGGTTTATCCAATCTATTGAAGTGTCGTCTACCAGCAACAATACGGTGCCTTTCA
CACCCAAGTGCACACGTACGTGCCTTAAGCACGTCAGTACTACGTGATATCATGAACCAAAGCTCCATAC
CCATCAAAGTAACTCCAAAACTGCCAACAACAGAGAAGAACGGAATGAATAGTCCGTCCTATCGATTCTT
CAACGCCGCCTCAATAGACTGGAAAGCCGATATCCAAAACTGTTTAAACTGGGAAGCTCACAGCTTGCTC
TCCACAACTATGCCTACTCAGTTTCTCGACACTGCGGCTCGGGAACTCGGCTGTACTATATCCTTGTCCC
AAGCGGCCGCAAGTGCTGGTGAAAGCGGCGGGCCGGCCGACGCCCTTGACGATTTTGACTTAGACATGCT
CCCAGCCGATGCCCTTGACGACTTTGACCTTGATATGCTGCCTGCTGACGCTCTTGACGATTTTGACCTT
GACATGCTCCCCGGGGGCAAGCCCATCCCCAACCCCCTGCTGGGCCTGGACAGCACCTTAATTAACTAGC
CCCCCCCCCCTAACGTTACTGGCCGAAGCCGCTTGGAATAAGGCCGGTGTGCGTTTGTCTATATGTTATT
TTCCACCATATTGCCGTCTTTTGGCAATGTGAGGGCCCGGAAACCTGGCCCTGTCTTCTTGACGAGCATT
CCTAGGGGTCTTTCCCCTCTCGCCAAAGGAATGCAAGGTCTGTTGAATGTCGTGAAGGAAGCAGTTCCTC
TGGAAGCTTCTTGAAGACAAACAACGTCTGTAGCGACCCTTTGCAGGCAGCGGAACCCCCCACCTGGCGA
CAGGTGCCTCTGCGGCCAAAAGCCACGTGTATAAGATACACCTGCAAAGGCGGCACAACCCCAGTGCCAC
GTTGTGAGTTGGATAGTTGTGGAAAGAGTCAAATGGCTCTCCTCAAGCGTATTCAACAAGGGGCTGAAGG
ATGCCCAGAAGGTACCCCATTGTATGGGATCTGATCTGGGGCCTCGGTGCACATGCTTTACATGTGTTTA
GTCGAGGTTAAAAAAACGTCTAGGCCCCCCGAACCACGGGGACGTGGTTTTCCTTTGAAAAACACGATGA
TAATATGGCCACAGCCACCATGGGCGCGCCGCCCAAGAAGAAGAGGAAGGTGAAGCTACTGTCTTCTATC
GAACAAGCATGCGATATTTGCCGACTTAAAAAGCTCAAGTGCTCCAAAGAAAAACCGAAGTGCGCCAAGT
GTCTGAAGAACAACTGGGAGTGTCGCTACTCTCCCAAAACCAAAAGGTCTCCGCTGACTAGGGCACATCT
GACAGAAGTGGAATCAAGGCTAGAAAGACTGGAACAGCTATTTCTACTGATTTTTCCTCGAGAAGACCTT
GACATGATTTTGAAAATGGATTCTTTACAGGATATAAAAGCATTGTTAACAGGATTATTTGTACAAGATA
ATGTGAATAAAGATGCCGTCACAGATAGATTGGCTTCAGTGGAGACTGATATGCCTCTAACATTGAGACA
GCATAGAATAAGTGCGACATCATCATCGGAAGAGAGTAGTAACAAAGGTCAAAGACAGTTGACTGTATCG
CCGGGCGACCCACTAGTCCAGTGTGGTGGAATTGGAGTGCAGGTGGAAACCATCTCCCCAGGAGACGGGC
GCACCTTCCCCAAGCGCGGCCAGACCTGCGTGGTGCACTACACCGGGATGCTTGAAGATGGAAAGAAATT
TGATTCCTCCCGGGACAGAAACAAGCCCTTTAAGTTTATGCTAGGCAAGCAGGAGGTGATCCGAGGCTGG
GAAGAAGGGGTTGCCCAGATGAGTGTGGGTCAGAGAGCCAAACTGACTATATCTCCAGATTATGCCTATG
GTGCCACTGGGCACCCAGGCATCATCCCACCACATGCCACTCTCGTCTTCGATGTGGAGCTTCTAAAACT
GGAAAGCGGCAGCGAGACTCCCGGGACCTCAGAGTCCGCCACACCCGAAAGTGTCACTGGTTATAGACTC
TTTGAAGAGATACTGGCGGCCGCAGCGAGAGAACATGCGATCGGAGAAGCCACCGGAAAACGAAAGAAAC
GCGGCAGAGTTGAAGAAGCAGAAGAATACTGTAACGATGGAATCGAAGAACAAGTAGAGGATGAGAAGCT
TCCGTTAGAGGTTGGGATGTTCTATTACCCAATGACTCCGCCTTCGTTCATTGTTTCCGATGCTCTGGAG
CCAGATTTTCCTTTGATCTATGTCAACAGAGTCTTCGAAGTCTTCACTGGCTATCGTGCCGATGAAGTTC
TTGGTCGTAACTGTCGATTCCTACAGTACAGAGATCCTCGAGCTCAAAGGCGTCTCCCATTGGTTGATCC
TGTGGTTGTATCTGAGATTAGGAGATGTCTTGAAGAAGGTATTGAATTCCAAGGAGAGCTTCTTAATTTC
AGAAAAGATGGTACTCCTTTGGTTAACAGACTACGGCTTGCTCCAATACGTGACGATGATGGAACCATTA
CACACGTAATTGGGATACAGGTCTTCTCTGAAACGGCTTACCCATACGATGTTCCAGATTACGCTTAGTC
TAGAGGGCCCTATTCTATAGTGTCACCTAAATGCTAGAGCTCGCTGATCAGCCTCGACTGTGCCTTCTAG
TTGCCAGCCATCTGTTGTTTGCCCCTCCCCCGTGCCTTCCTTGACCCTGGAAGGTGCCACTCCCACTGTC
CTTTCCTAATAAAATGAGGAAATTGCATCGCATTGTCTGAGTAGGTGTCATTCTATTCTGGGGGGTGGGG
TGGGGCAGGACAGCAAGGGGGAGGATTGGGAAGACAATAGCAGGCATGCTGGGGATGCGGTGGGCTCTAT
GGCTTCTGAGGCGGAAAGAACCAGCTGGGGCTCTAGGGGGTATCCCC
[124 nt withheld, positions 7048-7171]
C
[91 nt withheld, positions 7173-7263]
A
[49 nt withheld, positions 7265-7313]
CCTTTGACGTTGGAGTCCACGTTCTTT
[37 nt withheld, positions 7341-7377]
ACCCTATCTCGGTCTATTCTTTTGATTTATAAGGGATTTTGCCGATTTCGGCCTATTGGTTAAAAAATGA
GCTGATTTAACAAAAATTTAACGCGAATTAATTCTGTGGAATGTGTGTCAGTTAGGGTGTGGAAAGTCCC
CAGGCTCCCCAGCAGGCAGAAGTATGCAAAGCATGCATCTCAATTAGTCAGCAACCAGGTGTGGAAAGTC
CCCAGGCTCCCCAGCAGGCAGAAGTATGCAAAGCATGCATCTCAATTAGTCAGCAACCATAGTCCCGCCC
CTAACTCCGCCCATCCCGCCCCTAACTCCGCCCAGTTCCGCCCATTCTCCGCCCCATGGCTGACTAATTT
TTTTTATTTATGCAGAGGCCGAGGCCGCCTCTGCCTCTGAGCTATTCCAGAAGTAGTGAGGAGGCTTTTT
TGGAGGCCTAGGCTTTTGCAAAAAGCTCCCGGGAGCTTGTATATCCATTTTCGGATCTGATCAAGAGACA
GGATGAGGATCGTTTCGCATGATTGAACAAGATGGATTGCACGCAGGTTCTCCGGCCGCTTGGGTGGAGA
GGCTATTCGGCTATGACTGGGCACAACAGACAATCGGCTGCTCTGATGCCGCCGTGTTCCGGCTGTCAGC
GCAGGGGCGCCCGGTTCTTTTTGTCAAGACCGACCTGTCCGGTGCCCTGAATGAACTGCAGGACGAGGCA
GCGCGGCTATCGTGGCTGGCCACGACGGGCGTTCCTTGCGCAGCTGTGCTCGACGTTGTCACTGAAGCGG
GAAGGGACTGGCTGCTATTGGGCGAAGTGCCGGGGCAGGATCTCCTGTCATCTCACCTTGCTCCTGCCGA
GAAAGTATCCATCATGGCTGATGCAATGCGGCGGCTGCATACGCTTGATCCGGCTACCTGCCCATTCGAC
CACCAAGCGAAACATCGCATCGAGCGAGCACGTACTCGGATGGAAGCCGGTCTTGTCGATCAGGATGATC
TGGACGAAGAGCATCAGGGGCTCGCGCCAGCCGAACTGTTCGCCAGGCTCAAGGCGCGCATGCCCGACGG
CGAGGATCTCGTCGTGACCCATGGCGATGCCTGCTTGCCGAATATCATGGTGGAAAATGGCCGCTTTTCT
GGATTCATCGACTGTGGCCGGCTGGGTGTGGCGGACCGCTATCAGGACATAGCGTTGGCTACCCGTGATA
TTGCTGAAGAGCTTGGCGGCGAATGGGCTGACCGCTTCCTCGTGCTTTACGGTATCGCCGCTCCCGATTC
GCAGCGCATCGCCTTCTATCGCCTTCTTGACGAGTTCTTCTGAGCGGGACTCTGGGGTTCGAAATGACCG
ACCAAGCGACGCCCAACCTGCCATCACGAGATTTCGATTCCACCGCCGCCTTCTATGAAAGGTTGGGCTT
CGGAATCGTTTTCCGGGACGCCGGCTGGATGATCCTCCAGCGCGGGGATCTCATGCTGGAGTTCTTCGCC
CACCCCAACTTGTTTATTGCAGCTTATAATGGTTACAAATAAAGCAATAGCATCACAAATTTCACAAATA
AAGCATTTTTTTCACTGCATTCTAGTTGTGGTTTGTCCAAACTCATCAATGTATCTTATCATGTCTGTAT
ACCGTCGACCTCTAGCTAGAGCTTGGCGTAATCATGGTCATAGCTGTTTCCTGTGTGAAATTGTTATCCG
CTCACAATTCCACACAACATACGAGCCGGAAGCATAAAGTGTAAAGCCTGGGGTGCCTAATGAGTGAGCT
AACTCACATTAATTGCGTTGCGCTCACTGCCCGCTTTCCAGTCGGGAAACCTGTCGTGCCAGCTGCATTA
ATGAATCGGCCAACGCGCGGGGAGAGGCGGTTTGCGTATTGGGCGCTCTTCCGCTTCCTCGCTCACTGAC
TCGCTGCGCTCGGTCGTTCGGCTGCGGCGAGCGGTATCAGCTCACTCAAAGGCGGTAATACGGTTATCCA
CAGAATCAGGGGATAACGCAGGAAAGAACATGTGAGCAAAAGGCCAGCAAAAGGCCAGGAACCGTAAAAA
GGCCGCGTTGCTGGCGTTTTTCCATAGGCTCCGCCCCCCTGACGAGCATCACAAAAATCGACGCTCAAGT
CAGAGGTGGCGAAACCCGACAGGACTATAAAGATACCAGGCGTTTCCCCCTGGAAGCTCCCTCGTGCGCT
CTCCTGTTCCGACCCTGCCGCTTACCGGATACCTGTCCGCCTTTCTCCCTTCGGGAAGCGTGGCGCTTTC
TCATAGCTCACGCTGTAGGTATCTCAGTTCGGTGTAGGTCGTTCGCTCCAAGCTGGGCTGTGTGCACGAA
CCCCCCGTTCAGCCCGACCGCTGCGCCTTATCCGGTAACTATCGTCTTGAGTCCAACCCGGTAAGACACG
ACTTATCGCCACTGGCAGCAGCCACTGGTAACAGGATTAGCAGAGCGAGGTATGTAGGCGGTGCTACAGA
GTTCTTGAAGTGGTGGCCTAACTACGGCTACACTAGAAGAACAGTATTTGGTATCTGCGCTCTGCTGAAG
CCAGTTACCTTCGGAAAAAGAGTTGGTAGCTCTTGATCCGGCAAACAAACCACCGCTGGTAGCGGTGGTT
TTTTTGTTTGCAAGCAGCAGATTACGCGCAGAAAAAAAGGATCTCAAGAAGATCCTTTGATCTTTTCTAC
GGGGTCTGACGCTCAGTGGAACGAAAACTCACGTTAAGGGATTTTGGTCATGAGATTATCAAAAAGGATC
TTCACCTAGATCCTTTTAAATTAAAAATGAAGTTTTAAATCAATCTAAAGTATATATGAGTAAACTTGGT
CTGACAGTTACCAATGCTTAATCAGTGAGGCACCTATCTCAGCGATCTGTCTATTTCGTTCATCCATAGT
TGCCTGACTTCCCGTCGTGTAGATAACTACGATACGGGAGGGCTTACCATCTGGCCCCAGTGCTGCAATG
ATACCGCGAGACCCACGCTCACCGGCTCCAGATTTATCAGCAATAAACCAGCCAGCCGGAAGGGCCGAGC
GCAGAAGTGGTCCTGCAACTTTATCCGCCTCCATCCAGTCTATTAATTGTTGCCGGGAAGCTAGAGTAAG
TAGTTCGCCAGTTAATAGTTTGCGCAACGTTGTTGCCATTGCTACAGGCATCGTGGTGTCACGCTCGTCG
TTTGGTATGGCTTCATTCAGCTCCGGTTCCCAACGATCAAGGCGAGTTACATGATCCCCCATGTTGTGCA
AAAAAGCGGTTAGCTCCTTCGGTCCTCCGATCGTTGTCAGAAGTAAGTTGGCCGCAGTGTTATCACTCAT
GGTTATGGCAGCACTGCATAATTCTCTTACTGTCATGCCATCCGTAAGATGCTTTTCTGTGACTGGTGAG
TACTCAACCAAGTCATTCTGAGAATAGTGTATGCGGCGACCGAGTTGCTCTTGCCCGGCGTCAATACGGG
ATAATACCGCGCCACATAGCAGAACTTTAAAAGTGCTCATCATTGGAAAACGTTCTTCGGGGCGAAAACT
CTCAAGGATCTTACCGCTGTTGAGATCCAGTTCGATGTAACCCACTCGTGCACCCAACTGATCTTCAGCA
TCTTTTACTTTCACCAGCGTTTCTGGGTGAGCAAAAACAGGAAGGCAAAATGCCGCAAAAAAGGGAATAA
GGGCGACACGGAAATGTTGAATACTCATACTCTTCCTTTTTCAATATTATTGAAGCATTTATCAGGGTTA
TTGTCTCATGAGCGGATACATATTTGAATGTATTTAGAAAAATAAACAAATAGGGGTTCCGCGCACATTT
CCCCGAAAAGTGCCACCTGACGTC
